Addgene plasmid #39825: EKAR2G_design1_mTFP_159_Venus_173
Depositing lab: Olivier Pertz. Depositing organization: University of Basel. Publication: A Versatile Toolkit to Produce Sensitive FRET Biosensors to Visualize Signaling in Time and Space. Fritz RD, Letzelter M, Reimann A, Martin K, Fusco L, Ritsma L, Ponsioen B, Fluri E, Schulte-Merker S, van Rheenen J, Pertz O. Sci Signal. 2013 Jul 23;6(285):rs12. doi: 10.1126/scisignal.2004135. PubMed 23882122.
Backbone
  Vector backbone: pTriEx4
  Backbone manufacturer: Novagen
  Backbone size w/o insert (bp): 4900
  Total vector size (bp): 7050
  Vector type: Mammalian Expression, Bacterial Expression, Insect Expression
Growth in bacteria
  Bacterial resistance: Ampicillin, 100 μg/mL
  Growth temperature: 37°C
  Growth strain: Top10
  Copy number: High Copy
Gene/Insert
  Gene/Insert name: Erk activity reporter
  Species: Synthetic
  Insert size (bp): 2189
  Promoter: CMV
  Tag / fusion protein: His-Myc (N terminal on insert)
  Cloning method: Restriction Enzyme; 5′ cloning site PacI (not destroyed); 3′ cloning site XhoI (not destroyed)
  Sequencing primers: 5′ ctggttattgtgctgtctc; 3′ tcagtggtatttgtga
Resource information
  A portion of this plasmid was derived from a plasmid made by: Karel Svoboda, Janelia Farm Research Campus, Howard Hughes Medical Institute, Ashburn
Terms and licenses: Academic/Nonprofit Terms; Industry Terms: Not Available to Industry
Depositor comments: A genetically encoded fluorescent sensor of ERK activity. 2008. PNAS 205(49)
How to cite: EKAR2G_design1_mTFP_159_Venus_173 was a gift from Olivier Pertz (Addgene plasmid # 39825 ; http://n2t.net/addgene:39825 ; RRID:Addgene_39825)
