[The description below was written by a language model from this plasmid's Addgene catalogue record and pLannotate feature annotations shown in this document.]
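Description:
EKAR2G_design1_mTFP_159_Venus_173 is a genetically encoded FRET biosensor for ERK kinase activity, carried in the Novagen pTriEx4 backbone, a triple-host vector for expression in mammalian, bacterial and insect cells. It is maintained in E. coli through a high-copy ColE1/pUC-type origin and selected with ampicillin via the β-lactamase gene. The catalogue lists a total size of about 7.05 kb, and the full long-read sequence is 7,119 nt.

Upstream of the open reading frame, the CMV enhancer and promoter with a chimeric β-actin/β-globin intron fragment serve mammalian cells. A T7 promoter with a lac operator allows IPTG-regulated bacterial expression, and the baculovirus p10 promoter serves insect cells. The transcript ends at a rabbit β-globin polyadenylation signal and a T7 terminator. Flanking baculovirus recombination regions (lef2/ORF603 and ORF1629) allow transfer of the cassette into a baculovirus genome, and a loxP site is also present.

The synthetic insert of roughly 2.2 kb, cloned between PacI and XhoI, encodes a single-chain sensor. Two adjacent fragments matching mTFP1 and a related Clavularia-derived protein probably represent a circularly permuted mTFP1 donor, consistent with "mTFP_159" in the name. These are followed by a fragment of human PIN1, a protein that binds phosphorylated Ser/Thr-Pro motifs, then an intervening region that is largely unannotated, and finally a cp173Venus acceptor. The short calmodulin hit in that intervening region is probably an annotation artefact. The ERK substrate peptide that such a design would need is not annotated. The catalogue records an N-terminal His-Myc tag, whereas the feature table annotates only a 6xHis sequence downstream of Venus. The construct is one variant from a toolkit for optimising FRET biosensors and is used to image ERK signalling in living cells.
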