Features (pLannotate 1.2.2; 22 found; start..end, strand, type, name):
    327..526     +  promoter       CMV promoter: human cytomegalovirus (CMV) immediate early promoter
    678..808     +  intron         chimeric intron (fragment): chimera between introns from chicken β-actin and rabbit β-globin
    877..895     +  promoter       T7 promoter: promoter for bacteriophage T7 RNA polymerase
    896..920     +  protein_bind   lac operator: The lac repressor binds to the lac operator to inhibit transcription in E. coli. This inhibition can be relieved by adding lactose or isopropyl-β-D-thiogalactopyranoside (IPTG). lac repressor encoded by lacI
    936..1045    +  promoter       p10 promoter: baculovirus promoter for expression in insect cells
   1140..1374    +  CDS            mTFP1 (fragment): monomeric teal (cyan) fluorescent protein (Ai et al., 2006) mammalian codon-optimized
   1390..1869    +  CDS            G1 (fragment): G1 is a basic (constitutively fluorescent) green fluorescent protein published in 2008, derived from Clavularia sp..
   1870..2031    +  CDS            PIN1 (fragment): PIN1_HUMAN - Experimental evidence at protein level: Swiss-Prot protein existence level 1. Peptidyl-prolyl cis/trans isomerase (PPIase) that binds to and isomerizes specific phosphorylated Ser/Thr-Pro (pSer/Thr-Pro) motifs (PubMed:21497122, PubMed:23623683, PubMed:29686383). By inducing conformational changes in a subset of phosphorylated proteins, acts as a molecular switch in multiple cellular processes (PubMed:21497122, PubMed:22033920, PubMed:23623683). Displays a preference for acidic residues located N-terminally to the proline bond to be isomerized. Regulates mitosis presumably by inter
   2320..2340    +  CDS            calmodulin (fragment): calcium-binding protein
   2443..3177    +  CDS            cp173Venus: circularly permuted form of the Venus yellow fluorescent protein (Nagai et al., 2004) efficient FRET acceptor for CFP
   3250..3267    +  CDS            6xHis: 6xHis affinity tag
   3282..3350    +  CDS            HBB (fragment): HBB_PONPY - Experimental evidence at transcript level: Swiss-Prot protein existence level 2. Involved in oxygen transport from the lung to the various peripheral tissues. From Pongo pygmaeus (Bornean orangutan).
   3425..3480    +  polyA_signal   β-globin poly(A) signal: rabbit β-globin polyadenylation signal (Gil and Proudfoot, 1987)
   3568..3615    +  terminator     T7 terminator: transcription terminator for bacteriophage T7 RNA polymerase
   3628..4333    +  misc_recomb    baculovirus recombination region (ORF1629): contains part of ORF1629
   4342..4375    +  protein_bind   loxP: Cre-mediated recombination occurs in the 8-bp core sequence (GCATACAT). Cre recombinase
   4543..5130    -  rep_origin     ori: high-copy-number ColE1/pMB1/pBR322/pUC origin of replication
   5143..6003    -  CDS            AmpR: β-lactamase; bla; confers resistance to ampicillin, carbenicillin, and related antibiotics
   6004..6055    -  promoter       AmpR promoter (fragment): bla
   6069..6104    +  CDS            lef2 (fragment): baculovirus late expression factor 2
   6246..7073    +  misc_recomb    baculovirus recombination region (lef2/ORF603): contains ORF603 and part of lef2
   7085..325     +  enhancer       CMV enhancer (fragment) (across the origin): human cytomegalovirus immediate early enhancer
>Addgene plasmid #39825 | EKAR2G_design1_mTFP_159_Venus_173 | addgene full sequence | sequence record 444999 | Addgene Long Read Sequencing Result
TAGCCCATATATGGAGTTCCGCGTTACATAACTTACGGTAAATGGCCCGCCTGGCTGACCGCCCAACGAC
CCCCGCCCATTGACGTCAATAATGACGTATGTTCCCATAGTAACGCCAATAGGGACTTTCCATTGACGTC
AATGGGTGGAGTATTTACGGTAAACTGCCCACTTGGCAGTACATCAAGTGTATCATATGCCAAGTCCGCC
CCCTATTGACGTCAATGACGGTAAATGGCCCGCCTGGCATTATGCCCAGTACATGACCTTACGGGACTTT
CCTACTTGGCAGTACATCTACGTATTAGTCATCGCTATTACCATGCTGATGCGGTTTTGGCAGTACACCA
ATGGGCGTGGATAGCGGTTTGACTCACGGGGATTTCCAAGTCTCCACCCCATTGACGTCAATGGGAGTTT
GTTTTGGCACCAAAATCAACGGGACTTTCCAAAATGTCGTAATAACCCCGCCCCGTTGACGCAAATGGGC
GGTAGGCGTGTACGGTGGGAGGTCTATATAAGCAGACGTCGTTTAGTGAACCGTCAGATCACTAGATGCT
TTATTGCGGTAGTTTATCACAGTTAAATTGCTAACGCCAGTCTCGAACTTAACGTGCAGAAGTTGGTCGT
GAGGCACTGGGCAGGTAAGTATCGGGCCCTTTGTGCGGGGGGAGCGGCTCGGGGCTGTCCGCGGGGGGAC
GGCTGCCTTCGGGGGGGACGGGGCAGGGCGGGGTTCGGCTTCTGGCGTGTGACCGGCGGCTCTAGAGCCT
CTGCTAACCATGTTCATGCCTTCTTCTTTTTCCTACAGCTCCTGGGCAACGTGCTGGTTATTGTGCTGTC
TCATCATTTTGGCAAAGAATTGGATCGGACCGAAATTAATACGACTCACTATAGGGGAATTGTGAGCGGA
TAACAATTCCCCGGAGTTAATCCGGGACCTTTAATTCAACCCAACACAATATATTATAGTTAAATAAGAA
TTATTATCAAATCATTTGTATATTAATTAAAATACTATACTGTAAATTACATTTTATTTACAATCAAAGG
AGATATACCATGGCACACCATCACCACCACCACGGGAGCGGGGAGCAGAAACTAATATCAGAGGAGGATC
TTGGCTCAGGTTCAGGATCCGACGGCGTGCTGAAGGGCGACGTCAAGCACAAGCTGCTGCTGGAGGGCGG
CGGCCACCACCGCGTTGACTTCAAGACCATCTACAGGGCCAAGAAGGCGGTGAAGCTGCCCGACTATCAC
TTTGTGGACCACCGCATCGAGATCCTGAACCACGACAAGGACTACAACAAGGTGACCGTTTACGAGAGCG
CCGTGGCCCGCAACTCCACCGACGGCATGGACGAGCTGTACAAGGGTGCTAGCGGAGGAATGGTGAGCAA
GGGCGAGGAGACCACAATGGGCGTAATCAAGCCCGACATGAAGATCAAGCTGAAGATGGAGGGCAACGTG
AATGGCCACGCCTTCGTGATCGAGGGCGAGGGCGAGGGCAAGCCCTACGACGGCACCAACACCATCAACC
TGGAGGTGAAGGAGGGAGCCCCCCTGCCCTTCTCCTACGACATTCTGACCACCGCGTTCGCCTACGGCAA
CAGGGCCTTCACCAAGTACCCCGACGACATCCCCAACTACTTCAAGCAGTCCTTCCCCGAGGGCTACTCT
TGGGAGCGCACCATGACCTTCGAGGACAAGGGCATCGTGAAGGTGAAGTCCGACATCTCCATGGAGGAGG
ACTCCTTCATCTACGAGATACACCTCAAGGGCGAGAACTTCCCCCCCAACGGCCCCGTGATGCAGAAGAA
GACCACCGGCTGGGACGCCTCCACCGAGAGGATGTACGTGCGCTCCGGAATGGCGGACGAGGAGAAGCTG
CCGCCCGGCTGGGAGAAGCGCATGAGCCGCAGCTCAGGCCGAGTGTACTACTTCAACCACATCACTAACG
CCAGCCAGTGGGAGCGGCCCAGCGGCAACAGCAGCAGTGGTGGCAAAAACGGGCAGGGGGAGCCTGCCAG
GAAGCTGCGCATTCTGCAGTCGACTAGGGAGCAAGGGCTTGTGCCCGGGTCTAGAGGCGGAGGTGGTGGA
GGAGGTGGAGGTGGTGGAGGTGGAGGTGGAGGTGGTGGCGGTGGTGGAGGAGGAGGAGCTAGAGGCGGAG
GTGGTGGAGGAGGTGGAGGTGGTGGAGGTGGAGGTGGAGGTGGTGGCGGTGGTGGAGGAGGAGGAGCCAG
CGGCGGAGGTGGTGGAGGAGGTGGAGGTGGTGGAGGTGGAGGTGGAGGTGGTGGCGGTGGTGGAGGAGGA
GGAACCGGTGCTGACCAACTGACTGAAGAGTGGTCGACGGTACAGCGGACCGCGCCTGACGTACCACGTA
CACCAGTAGGAAAGGCAAAGCTTTCATTCCAATTCCCGCGGGCGCGGGACATCGCGGCCGCGATGGACGG
CGGCGTGCAGCTCGCCGACCACTACCAGCAGAACACCCCCATCGGCGACGGCCCCGTGCTGCTGCCCGAC
AACCACTACCTGAGCTACCAGTCCGCCCTGAGCAAAGACCCCAACGAGAAGCGCGATCACATGGTCCTGC
TGGAGTTCGTGACCGCCGCCGGGATCACTCTCGGCATGGACGAGCTGTACAAGGGTGGCAGCGGTGGCAT
GGTGAGCAAGGGCGAGGAGCTGTTCACCGGGGTGGTGCCCATCCTGGTCGAGCTGGACGGCGACGTAAAC
GGCCACAAGTTCAGCGTGTCCGGCGAGGGCGAGGGCGATGCCACCTACGGCAAGCTGACCCTGAAGCTGA
TCTGCACCACCGGCAAGCTGCCCGTGCCCTGGCCCACCCTCGTGACCACCCTGGGCTACGGCCTGATGTG
CTTCGCCCGCTACCCCGACCACATGAAGCAGCACGACTTCTTCAAGTCCGCCATGCCCGAAGGCTACGTC
CAGGAGCGCACCATCTTCTTCAAGGACGACGGCAACTACAAGACCCGCGCCGAGGTGAAGTTCGAGGGCG
ACACCCTGGTGAACCGCATCGAGCTGAAGGGCATCGACTTCAAGGAGGACGGCAACATCCTGGGGCACAA
GCTGGAGTACAACTACAACAGCCACAACGTCTATATCACCGCCGACAAGCAGAAGAACGGCATCAAGGCC
AACTTCAAGATCCGCCACAACATCGAGGGTACCGATATCCTTCAAAAAAAACTTGAAGAACTTGAACTTG
ACGAATGAGATATCTAATGACTCGAGCACCACCATCACCATCACCATCACTAAGTGATTAACCTCAGGTG
CAGGCTGCCTATCAGAAGGTGGTGGCTGGTGTGGCCAATGCCCTGGCTCACAAATACCACTGAGATCGAT
CTTTTTCCCTCTGCCAAAAATTATGGGGACATCATGAAGCCCCTTGAGCATCTGACTTCTGGCTAATAAA
GGAAATTTATTTTCATTGCAATAGTGTGTTGGAATTTTTTGTGTCTCTCACTCGGAAGGACATATGGGAG
GGCAAATCATTTAAAACATCAGAATGAGTATTTGGTTTAGAGTTTGGCAACATATGCCCATATGTAACTA
GCATAACCCCTTGGGGCCTCTAAACGGGTCTTGAGGGGTTTTTTGCTGAAAGCATGCGGAGGAAATTCTC
CTTGAAGTTTCCCTGGTGTTCAAAGTAAAGGAGTTTGCACCAGACGCACCTCTGTTCACTGGTCCGGCGT
ATTAAAACACGATACATTGTTATTAGTACATTTATTAAGCGCTAGATTCTGTGCGTTGTTGATTTACAGA
CAATTGTTGTACGTATTTTAATAATTCATTAAATTTATAATCTTTAGGGTGGTATGTTAGAGCGAAAATC
AAATGATTTTCAGCGTCTTTATATCTGAATTTAAATATTAAATCCTCAATAGATTTGTAAAATAGGTTTC
GATTAGTTTCAAACAAGGGTTGTTTTTCCGAACCGATGGCTGGACTATCTAATGGATTTTCGCTCAACGC
CACAAAACTTGCCAAATCTTGTAGCAGCAATCTAGCTTTGTCGATATTCGTTTGTGTTTTGTTTTGTAAT
AAAGGTTCGACGTCGTTCAAAATATTATGCGCTTTTGTATTTCTTTCATCACTGTCGTTAGTGTACAATT
GACTCGACGTAAACACGTTAAATAGAGCTTGGACATATTTAACATCGGGCGTGTTAGCTTTATTAGGCCG
ATTATCGTCGTCGTCCCAACCCTCGTCGTTAGAAGTTGCTTCCGAAGACGATTTTGCCATAGCCACACGA
CGCCTATTAATTGTGTCGGCTAACACGTCCGCGATCAAATTTGTAGTTGAGCTTTTTGGAATTGCGATCG
CATAACTTCGTATAGCATACATTATACGAAGTTATAAGCTCGGAACGCTGCGCTCGGTCGTTCGGCTGCG
GCGAGCGGTATCAGCTCACTCAAAGGCGGTAATACGGTTATCCACAGAATCAGGGGATAACGCAGGAAAG
AACATGTGAGCAAAAGGCCAGCAAAAGGCCAGGAACCGTAAAAAGGCCGCGTTGCTGGCGTTTTTCCATA
GGCTCCGCCCCCTGACGAGCATCACAAAAATCGACGCTCAAGTCAGAGGTGGCGAAACCCGACAGGACTA
TAAAGATACCAGGCGTTTCCCCCTGGAAGCTCCCTCGTGCGCTCTCCTGTTCCGACCCTGCCGCTTACCG
GATACCTGTCCGCCTTTCTCCCTTCGGGAAGCGTGGCGCTTTCTCATAGCTCACGCTGTAGGTATCTCAG
TTCGGTGTAGGTCGTTCGCTCCAAGCTGGGCTGTGTGCACGAACCCCCCGTTCAGCCCGACCGCTGCGCC
TTATCCGGTAACTATCGTCTTGAGTCCAACCCGGTAAGACACGACTTATCGCCACTGGCAGCAGCCACTG
GTAACAGGATTAGCAGAGCGAGGTATGTAGGCGGTGCTACAGAGTTCTTGAAGTGGTGGCCTAACTACGG
CTACACTAGAAGAACAGTATTTGGTATCTGCGCTCTGCTGAAGCCAGTTACCTTCGGAAAAAGAGTTGGT
AGCTCTTGATCCGGCAAACAAACCACCGCTGGTAGCGGTGGTTTTTTTGTTTGCAAGCAGCAGATTACGC
GCAGAAAAAAAGGATCTCAAGAAGATCCTTTGTTACCAATGCTTAATCAGTGAGGCACCTATCTCAGCGA
TCTGTCTATTTCGTTCATCCATAGTTGCCTGACTCCCCGTCGTGTAGATAACTACGATACGGGAGGGCTT
ACCATCTGGCCCCAGTGCTGCAATGATACCGCGAGACCCACGCTCACCGGCTCCAGATTTATCAGCAATA
AACCAGCCAGCCGGAAGGGCCGAGCGCAGAAGTGGTCCTGCAACTTTATCCGCCTCCATCCAGTCTATTA
ATTGTTGCCGGGAAGCTAGAGTAAGTAGTTCGCCAGTTAATAGTTTGCGCAACGTTGTTGCCATTGCTAC
AGGCATCGTGGTGTCACGCTCGTCGTTTGGTATGGCTTCATTCAGCTCCGGTTCCCAACGATCAAGGCGA
GTTACATGATCCCCCATGTTGTGCAAAAAAGCGGTTAGCTCCTTCGGTCCTCCGATCGTTGTCAGAAGTA
AGTTGGCCGCAGTGTTATCACTCATGGTTATGGCAGCACTGCATAATTCTCTTACTGTCATGCCATCCGT
AAGATGCTTTTCTGTGACTGGTGAGTACTCAACCAAGTCATTCTGAGAATAGTGTATGCGGCGACCGAGT
TGCTCTTGCCCGGCGTCAATACGGGATAATACCGCGCCACATAGCAGAACTTTAAAAGTGCTCATCATTG
GAAAACGTTCTTCGGGGCGAAAACTCTCAAGGATCTTACCGCTGTTGAGATCCAGTTCGATGTAACCCAC
TCGTGCACCCAACTGATCTTCAGCATCTTTTACTTTCACCAGCGTTTCTGGGTGAGCAAAAACAGGAAGG
CAAAATGCCGCAAAAAAGGGAATAAGGGCGACACGGAAATGTTGAATACTCATACTCTTCCTTTTTCAAT
ATTATTGAAGCATTTATCAGGGTTATTGTCTCATGTCCGCGCGTTTCCTGCATCTTTTAATCAAATCCCA
AGATGTGTATAAACGCGCCGGTATGTACAGGAAGAGGTTTATACTAAACTGTTACATTGCAAACGTGGTT
TCGTGTGCCAAGTGTGAAAACCGATGTTTAATCAAGGCTCTGACGCATTTCTACAACCACGACTCCAAGT
GTGTGGGTGAAGTCATGCATCTTTTAATCAAATCCCAAGATGTGTATAAACCACCAAACTGCCAAAAAAT
GAAAACTGTCGACAAGCTCTGTCCGTTTGCTGGCAACTGCAAGGGTCTCAATCCTATTTGTAATTATTGA
ATAATAAAACAATTATAAATGTCAAATTTGTTTTTTATTAACGATACAAACCAAACGCAACAAGAACATT
TGTAGTATTATCTATAATTGAAAACGCGTAGTTATAATCGCTGAGGTAATATTTAAAATCATTTTCAAAT
GATTCACAGTTAATTTGCGACAATATAATTTTATTTTCACATAAACTAGACGCCTTGTCGTCTTCTTCTT
CGTATTCCTTCTCTTTTTCATTTTTCTCTTCATAAAAATTAACATAGTTATTATCGTATCCATATATGTA
TCTATCGTATAGAGTAAATTTTTTGTTGTCATAAATATATATGTCTTTTTTAATGGGGTGTATAGTACCG
CTGCGCATAGTTTTTCTGTAATTTACAACAGTGCTATTTTCTGGTAGTTCTTCGGAGTGTGTTGCTTTAA
TTATTAAATTTATATAATCAATGAATTTGGGATCGTCGGTTTTGTACAATATGTTGCCGGCATAGTACGC
AGCTTCTTCTAGTTCAATTACACCATTTTTTAGCAGCACCGGATTAACATAACTTTCCAAAATGTTGTAC
GAACCGTTAAACAAAAACAGTTCACCTCCCTTTTCTATACTATTGTCTGCGAGCAGTTGTTTGTTGTTAA
AAATAACAGCCATTGTAATGAGACGCACAAACTAATATCACAAACTGGAAATGTCTATCAATATATAGTT
GCTGATGGCCGGCCTATTAATAGTAATCAATTACGGGGTCATTAGTTCA
