Features (pLannotate 1.2.2; 5 found; start..end, strand, type, name):
     83..317     +  CDS            mTFP1 (fragment): monomeric teal (cyan) fluorescent protein (Ai et al., 2006) mammalian codon-optimized
    333..812     +  CDS            G1 (fragment): G1 is a basic (constitutively fluorescent) green fluorescent protein published in 2008, derived from Clavularia sp..
    813..974     +  CDS            PIN1 (fragment): PIN1_HUMAN - Experimental evidence at protein level: Swiss-Prot protein existence level 1. Peptidyl-prolyl cis/trans isomerase (PPIase) that binds to and isomerizes specific phosphorylated Ser/Thr-Pro (pSer/Thr-Pro) motifs (PubMed:21497122, PubMed:23623683, PubMed:29686383). By inducing conformational changes in a subset of phosphorylated proteins, acts as a molecular switch in multiple cellular processes (PubMed:21497122, PubMed:22033920, PubMed:23623683). Displays a preference for acidic residues located N-terminally to the proline bond to be isomerized. Regulates mitosis presumably by inter
   1263..1283    +  CDS            calmodulin (fragment): calcium-binding protein
   1387..2057    +  CDS            cp173Venus (fragment): circularly permuted form of the Venus yellow fluorescent protein (Nagai et al., 2004) efficient FRET acceptor for CFP
>Addgene plasmid #39825 | EKAR2G_design1_mTFP_159_Venus_173 | analyzer sequence | sequence record 50446
CCATGGCACACCATCACCACCACCACGGGAGCGGGGAGCAGAAACTAATATCAGAGGAGGATCTTGGCTC
AGGTTCAGGATCCGACGGCGTGCTGAAGGGCGACGTCAAGCACAAGCTGCTGCTGGAGGGCGGCGGCCAC
CACCGCGTTGACTTCAAGACCATCTACAGGGCCAAGAAGGCGGTGAAGCTGCCCGACTATCACTTTGTGG
ACCACCGCATCGAGATCCTGAACCACGACAAGGACTACAACAAGGTGACCGTTTACGAGAGCGCCGTGGC
CCGCAACTCCACCGACGGCATGGACGAGCTGTACAAGGGTGCTAGCGGAGGAATGGTGAGCAAGGGCGAG
GAGACCACAATGGGCGTAATCAAGCCCGACATGAAGATCAAGCTGAAGATGGAGGGCAACGTGAATGGCC
ACGCCTTCGTGATCGAGGGCGAGGGCGAGGGCAAGCCCTACGACGGCACCAACACCATCAACCTGGAGGT
GAAGGAGGGAGCCCCCCTGCCCTTCTCCTACGACATTCTGACCACCGCGTTCGCCTACGGCAACAGGGCC
TTCACCAAGTACCCCGACGACATCCCCAACTACTTCAAGCAGTCCTTCCCCGAGGGCTACTCTTGGGAGC
GCACCATGACCTTCGAGGACAAGGGCATCGTGAAGGTGAAGTCCGACATCTCCATGGAGGAGGACTCCTT
CATCTACGAGATACACCTCAAGGGCGAGAACTTCCCCCCCAACGGCCCCGTGATGCAGAAGAAGACCACC
GGCTGGGACGCCTCCACCGAGAGGATGTACGTGCGCTCCGGAATGGCGGACGAGGAGAAGCTGCCGCCCG
GCTGGGAGAAGCGCATGAGCCGCAGCTCAGGCCGAGTGTACTACTTCAACCACATCACTAACGCCAGCCA
GTGGGAGCGGCCCAGCGGCAACAGCAGCAGTGGTGGCAAAAACGGGCAGGGGGAGCCTGCCAGGAAGCTG
CGCATTCTGCAGTCGACTAGGGAGCAAGGGCTTGTGCCCGGGTCTAGAGGCGGAGGTGGTGGAGGAGGTG
GAGGTGGTGGAGGTGGAGGTGGAGGTGGTGGCGGTGGTGGAGGAGGAGGAGCTAGAGGCGGAGGTGGTGG
AGGAGGTGGAGGTGGTGGAGGTGGAGGTGGAGGTGGTGGCGGTGGTGGAGGAGGAGGAGCCAGCGGCGGA
GGTGGTGGAGGAGGTGGAGGTGGTGGAGGTGGAGGTGGAGGTGGTGGCGGTGGTGGAGGAGGAGGAACCG
GTGCTGACCAACTGACTGAAGAGTGGTCGACGGTACAGCGGACCGCGCCTGACGTACCACGTACACCAGT
AGGAAAGGCAAAGCTTTCATTCCAATTCCCGCGGGCGCGGGACATCGCGGCCGCCATGCTGCTGCCCGAC
AACCACTACCTGAGCTACCAGTCCGCCCTGAGCAAAGACCCCAACGAGAAGCGCGATCACATGGTCCTGC
TGGAGTTCGTGACCGCCGCCGGGATCACTCTCGGCATGGACGAGCTGTACAAGGGTGGCAGCGGTGGCAT
GGTGAGCAAGGGCGAGGAGCTGTTCACCGGGGTGGTGCCCATCCTGGTCGAGCTGGACGGCGACGTAAAC
GGCCACAAGTTCAGCGTGTCCGGCGAGGGCGAGGGCGATGCCACCTACGGCAAGCTGACCCTGAAGCTGA
TCTGCACCACCGGCAAGCTGCCCGTGCCCTGGCCCACCCTCGTGACCACCCTGGGCTACGGCCTGATGTG
CTTCGCCCGCTACCCCGACCACATGAAGCAGCACGACTTCTTCAAGTCCGCCATGCCCGAAGGCTACGTC
CAGGAGCGCACCATCTTCTTCAAGGACGACGGCAACTACAAGACCCGCGCCGAGGTGAAGTTCGAGGGCG
ACACCCTGGTGAACCGCATCGAGCTGAAGGGCATCGACTTCAAGGAGGACGGCAACATCCTGGGGCACAA
GCTGGAGTACAACTACAACAGCCACAACGTCTATATCACCGCCGACAAGCAGAAGAACGGCATCAAGGCC
AACTTCAAGATCCGCCACAACATCGAGGACGGCGGCGTGCAGCTCGCCGACCACTACCAGCAGAACACCC
CCATCGGCGACGGCCCCGTGGGTACCGATATCCTTCAAAAAAAACTTGAAGAACTTGAACTTGACGAATG
AGATATCTAATGACTCGAG
