>Addgene plasmid #39825 | EKAR2G_design1_mTFP_159_Venus_173 | addgene partial sequence | sequence record 54641 | pTriExUP 5'-GGTTATTGTGCTGTCTCATCA-3'
TTAATCCGGGACCTTTAATTCAACCCAACACAATATATTATAGCTTAAATAAGAATTATTATCAAATCAT
TTGTATATTAATTAAAATACTATACTGTAAATTACATTTTATTTACAATCAAAGGAGATATACCATGGCA
CACCATCACCACCACCACGGGAGCGGGGAGCAGAAACTAATATCAGAGGAGGATCTTGGCTCAGGTTCAG
GATCCGACGGCGTGCTGAAGGGCGACGTCAAGCACAAGCTGCTGCTGGAGGGCGGCGGCCACCACCGCGT
TGACTTCAAGACCATCTACAGGGCCAAGAAGGCGGTGAAGCTGCCCGACTATCACTTTGTGGACCACCGC
ATCGAGATCCTGAACCACGACAAGGACTACAACAAGGTGACCGTTTACGAGAGCGCCGTGGCCCGCAACT
CCACCGACGGCATGGACGAGCTGTACAAGGGTGCTAGCGGAGGAATGGTGAGCAAGGGCGAGGAGACCAC
AATGGGCGTAATCAAGCCCGACATGAAGATCAAGCTGAAGATGGAGGGCAACGTGAATGGCCACGCCTTC
GTGATCGAGGGCGAGGGCGAGGGCAAGCCCTACGACGGCACCAACACCATCAACCTGGAGGTGAAGGAGG
GAGCCCCCCTGCCCTTCTCCTACGACATTCTGACCACCGCGTTCGCCTACGGCAACAGGG
