>Addgene plasmid #39825 | EKAR2G_design1_mTFP_159_Venus_173 | addgene partial sequence | sequence record 54748 | pTriExDOWN 5'-TCGATCTCAGTGGTATTTGTG-3'
CCACCTTCTGATAGGCAGCCTGCACCTGAGGTTAATCACTTAGTGATGGTGATGGTGATGGTGGTGCTCG
AGTCATTAGATATCTCATTCGTCAAGTTCAAGTTCTTCAAGTTTTTTTTGAAGGATATCGGTACCCTCGA
TGTTGTGGCGGATCTTGAAGTTGGCCTTGATGCCGTTCTTCTGCTTGTCGGCGGTGATATAGACGTTGTG
GCTGTTGTAGTTGTACTCCAGCTTGTGCCCCAGGATGTTGCCGTCCTCCTTGAAGTCGATGCCCTTCAGC
TCGATGCGGTTCACCAGGGTGTCGCCCTCGAACTTCACCTCGGCGCGGGTCTTGTAGTTGCCGTCGTCCT
TGAAGAAGATGGTGCGCTCCTGGACGTAGCCTTCGGGCATGGCGGACTTGAAGAAGTCGTGCTGCTTCAT
GTGGTCGGGGTAGCGGGCGAAGCACATCAGGCCGTAGCCCAGGGTGGTCACGAGGGTGGGCCAGGGCACG
GGCAGCTTGCCGGTGGTGCAGATCAGCTTCAGGGTCAGCTTGCCGTAGGTGGCATCGCCCTCGCCCTCGC
CGGACACGCTGAACTTGTGGCCGTTTACGTCGCCGTCCAGCTCGACCAGGATGGGCACCACCCCGGTGAA
CAGCTCCTCGCCCTTGCTCACCATGCCACCGCTGCCACCCTTGTACAGCTCGTCCATGCCGAGAGTGATC
CCGGCGGCGGTCACGAACTCCAGCAGGACCATGTGATCGCGCTTCTCGTTGGGGTCTTTGCTCAGGGCGG
ACTGGTAGCTCAGGTAGTGGTTGTCGGGCAGCAGCACGG
