>Addgene plasmid #39825 | EKAR2G_design1_mTFP_159_Venus_173 | addgene partial sequence | sequence record 55395 | EGFP-N 5'-CGTCGCCGTCCAGCTCGACCAG-3'
ACCATGCCACCGCTGCCACCCTTGTACAGCTCGTCCATGCCGAGAGTGATCCCGGCGGCGGTCACGAACT
CCAGCAGGACCATGTGATCGCGCTTCTCGTTGGGGTCTTTGCTCAGGGCGGACTGGTAGCTCAGGTAGTG
GTTGTCGGGCAGCAGCACGGGGCCGTCGCCGATGGGGGTGTTCTGCTGGTAGTGGTCGGCGAGCTGCACG
CCGCCGTCCATCGCGGCCGCGATGTCCCGCGCCCGCGGGAATTGGAATGAAAGCTTTGCCTTTCCTACTG
GTGTACGTGGTACGTCAGGCGCGGTCCGCTGTACCGTCGACCACTCTTCAGTCAGTTGGTCAGCACCGGT
TCCTCCTCCTCCACCACCGCCACCACCTCCACCTCCACCTCCACCACCTCCACCTCCTCCACCACCTCCG
CCGCTGGCTCCTCCTCCTCCACCACCGCCACCACCTCCACCTCCACCTCCACCACCTCCACCTCCTCCAC
CACCTCCGCCTCTAGCTCCTCCTCCTCCACCACCGCCACCACCTCCACCTCCACCTCCACCACCTCCACC
TCCTCCACCACCTCCGCCTCTAGAC
